LOCUS       Exported 2295 bp ds-DNA circular SYN 13-MAY-2021
DEFINITION  Synthetic biology.
ACCESSION   .
VERSION     .
KEYWORDS    pJOG140
SOURCE      synthetic DNA construct
  ORGANISM  synthetic DNA construct
REFERENCE   1 (bases 1 to 2295)
  AUTHORS   Gantner J, Ordon J, Ilse T, Kretschmer C, Gruetzner R, Lofke C,
            Dagdas Y, Burstenbinder K, Marillonnet S, Stuttmann J
  TITLE     Peripheral infrastructure vectors and an extended set of plant parts
            for the Modular Cloning system.
  JOURNAL   PLoS One. 2018 May 30;13(5):e0197185. doi:
            10.1371/journal.pone.0197185. eCollection 2018.
  PUBMED    29847550
REFERENCE   2 (bases 1 to 2295)
  AUTHORS   .
  TITLE     Direct Submission
  JOURNAL   Exported May 13, 2021 from SnapGene Server 1.1.58
            http://www.snapgene.com
FEATURES             Location/Qualifiers
     source          1..2295
                     /organism="synthetic DNA construct"
                     /mol_type="other DNA"
     primer_bind     32..51
                     /label=pBR322ori-F
                     /note="pBR322 origin, forward primer"
     primer_bind     285..302
                     /label=L4440
                     /note="L4440 vector, forward primer"
     primer_bind     complement(464..482)
                     /label=pBRforEco
                     /note="pBR322 vectors, upsteam of EcoRI site, forward
                     primer"
     promoter        550..654
                     /gene="bla"
                     /label=AmpR promoter
     CDS             876..1667
                     /codon_start=1
                     /gene="aadA"
                     /product="aminoglycoside adenylyltransferase (Murphy,
                     1985)"
                     /label=SmR
                     /note="confers resistance to spectinomycin and
                     streptomycin"
                     /translation="MREAVIAEVSTQLSEVVGVIERHLEPTLLAVHLYGSAVDGGLKPH
                     SDIDLLVTVTVRLDETTRRALINDLLETSASPGESEILRAVEVTIVVHDDIIPWRYPAK
                     RELQFGEWQRNDILAGIFEPATIDIDLAILLTKAREHSVALVGPAAEELFDPVPEQDLF
                     EALNETLTLWNSPPDWAGDERNVVLTLSRIWYSAVTGKIAPKDVAADWAMERLPAQYQP
                     VILEARQAYLGQEEDRLASRADQLEEFVHYVKGEITKVVGK"
     rep_origin      1838..131
                     /direction=RIGHT
                     /label=ori
                     /note="high-copy-number ColE1/pMB1/pBR322/pUC origin of
                     replication"
ORIGIN
        1 gaacaggaga gcgcacgagg gagcttccag ggggaaacgc ctggtatctt tatagtcctg
       61 tcgggtttcg ccacctctga cttgagcgtc gatttttgtg atgctcgtca ggggggcgga
      121 gcctatggaa aaacgccagc aacgcggcct ttttacggtt cctggccttt tgctggcctt
      181 ttgctcacat gttctttcct gcgttatccc ctgattctgt ggataaccgt attaccgcct
      241 ttgagtgagc tgataccgct cgccgcagcc gaacgaccga gcgcagcgag tcagtgagcg
      301 aggaagcgga agagcgccca atacgcaaac cgcctctccc cgcgcgttgg ccgattcatt
      361 aatcactctg tggtctcacc atggcttctc ttgctctcaa acttgcaggt cttgatatta
      421 gcgcaatgtg agaccacgaa gtggctcttc agtggacgaa agggcctcgt gatacgccta
      481 tttttatagg ttaatgtcat gataataatg gtttcttaga cgtcaggtgg cacttttcgg
      541 ggaaatgtgc gcggaacccc tatttgttta tttttctaaa tacattcaaa tatgtatccg
      601 ctcatgagac aataaccctg ataaatgctt caataatatt gaaaaaggaa gagtatgcgc
      661 tcacgcaact ggtccagaac cttgaccgaa cgcagcggtg gtaacggcgc agtggcggtt
      721 ttcatggctt gttatgactg tttttttttg gggtacagtc tatgcctcgg gcatccaagc
      781 agcaagcgcg ttacgccgtg ggtcgatgtt tgatgttatg gagcagcaac gatgttacgc
      841 agcagggcag tcgccctaaa acaaagttaa acatcatgag ggaagcggtg atcgccgaag
      901 tatcgactca actatcagag gtagttggcg tcatcgagcg ccatctcgaa ccgacgttgc
      961 tggccgtaca tttgtacggc tccgcagtgg atggcggcct gaagccacac agcgatattg
     1021 atttgctggt tacggtgacc gtaaggcttg atgaaacaac gcggcgagct ttgatcaacg
     1081 accttttgga aacttcggct tcccctggag agagcgagat tctccgcgct gtagaagtca
     1141 ccattgttgt gcacgacgac atcattccgt ggcgttatcc agctaagcgc gaactgcaat
     1201 ttggagaatg gcagcgcaat gacattcttg caggtatctt cgagccagcc acgatcgaca
     1261 ttgatctggc tatcttgctg acaaaagcaa gagaacatag cgttgccttg gtaggtccag
     1321 cggcggagga actctttgat ccggttcctg aacaggatct atttgaggcg ctaaatgaaa
     1381 ccttaacgct atggaactcg ccgcccgact gggctggcga tgagcgaaat gtagtgctta
     1441 cgttgtcccg catttggtac agcgcagtaa ccggcaaaat cgcgccgaag gatgtcgctg
     1501 ccgactgggc aatggagcgc ctgccggccc agtatcagcc cgtcatactt gaagctagac
     1561 aggcttatct tggacaagaa gaagatcgct tggcctcgcg cgcagatcag ttggaagaat
     1621 ttgtccatta cgtaaaaggc gagatcacca aggtagtcgg caaataactg tcagaccaag
     1681 tttactcata tatactttag attgatttaa aacttcattt ttaatttaaa aggatctagg
     1741 tgaagatcct ttttgataat ctcatgacca aaatccctta acgtgagttt tcgttccact
     1801 gagcgtcaga ccccgtagaa aagatcaaag gatcttcttg agatcctttt tttctgcgcg
     1861 taatctgctg cttgcaaaca aaaaaaccac cgctaccagc ggtggtttgt ttgccggatc
     1921 aagagctacc aactcttttt ccgaaggtaa ctggcttcag cagagcgcag ataccaaata
     1981 ctgttcttct agtgtagccg tagttaggcc accacttcaa gaactctgta gcaccgccta
     2041 catacctcgc tctgctaatc ctgttaccag tggctgctgc cagtggcgat aagtcgtgtc
     2101 ttaccgggtt ggactcaaga cgatagttac cggataaggc gcagcggtcg ggctgaacgg
     2161 ggggttcgtg cacacagccc agcttggagc gaacgaccta caccgaactg agatacctac
     2221 agcgtgagct atgagaaagc gccacgcttc ccgaagggag aaaggcggac aggtatccgg
     2281 taagcggcag ggtcg
//
