[The description below was written by a language model from this plasmid's Addgene catalogue record and the feature table of its GenBank file.]
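Description:
pJOG140 is a small (2,295 bp) circular synthetic-biology plasmid that serves as a part-storage module for the plant Modular Cloning (MoClo) Golden Gate system. It is built on the pAGM1276 backbone and carries the nuclear export signal of PKI (protein kinase inhibitor), a short leucine-rich peptide motif that directs fused proteins out of the nucleus. The insert was cloned through BpiI sites that were destroyed in the process. The record also notes that internal BsaI and BpiI recognition sites were removed. This domestication is required for MoClo parts so that the Type IIS enzymes used in later assembly steps cut only at the intended flanking positions.

The plasmid is propagated in E. coli at high copy number from a ColE1/pMB1/pUC-type origin. It is selected with spectinomycin through the aadA aminoglycoside adenylyltransferase gene, which also confers streptomycin resistance. An annotated AmpR (bla) promoter lies upstream of this marker and presumably drives it. The feature table covers only the backbone elements and some standard primer-binding sites. The export signal itself is not annotated, probably because it is so short, and the record does not state its exact position or the fusion overhangs that flank it.

The plasmid has no promoter, terminator or plant selection marker associated with the insert, so it is not an expression vector in its own right. It instead donates a localisation tag that can be combined with promoters, coding sequences and terminators into plant transcription units, for example to exclude a protein of interest from the nucleus in localisation or functional studies.
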