Addgene plasmid #105399: pJOG140
Purpose: Synthetic biology
Depositing lab: Johannes Stuttmann. Depositing organization: Martin-Luther-Universitaet Halle-Wittenberg. Publication: Peripheral infrastructure vectors and an extended set of plant parts for the Modular Cloning system. Gantner J, Ordon J, Ilse T, Kretschmer C, Gruetzner R, Lofke C, Dagdas Y, Burstenbinder K, Marillonnet S, Stuttmann J. PLoS One. 2018 May 30;13(5):e0197185. doi: 10.1371/journal.pone.0197185. eCollection 2018. PubMed 29847550.
Backbone
  Vector backbone: pAGM1276 (Engler et al., 2014)
  Vector type: Synthetic Biology
Growth in bacteria
  Bacterial resistance: Spectinomycin, 50 μg/mL
  Growth temperature: 37°C
  Growth strain: DH5alpha
  Copy number: High Copy
Gene/Insert
  Gene/Insert name: PKI nuclear export signal
  Mutation: BsaI/ BpiI restriction sites removed
  Cloning method: Restriction Enzyme; 5′ cloning site BpiI (destroyed during cloning); 3′ cloning site BpiI (destroyed during cloning)
  Sequencing primers: 5′ CTTTGAGTGAGCTGATACCG; 3′ GGGTTCCGCGCACATTTC
Terms and licenses: Academic/Nonprofit Terms; Industry Terms: Not Available to Industry
How to cite: pJOG140 was a gift from Johannes Stuttmann (Addgene plasmid # 105399 ; http://n2t.net/addgene:105399 ; RRID:Addgene_105399)
